Addgene plasmid #130048: pRDAX-521 C-Tag GFP[2] L32 Tln1(rod) EBPF2
Purpose: PPI (BiFC/TriFC) assay vector
Depositing lab: Gary Lewin. Depositing organization: Max-Delbrueck-Centrum fuer Molekulare Medizin (MDC).
Backbone
  Vector backbone: custom built
  Vector type: Mammalian Expression
Growth in bacteria
  Bacterial resistance: Ampicillin, 100 μg/mL
  Growth temperature: 37°C
  Growth strain: DH5alpha
  Copy number: High Copy
Gene/Insert
  Gene/Insert name: Tln1 rod
  Species: M. musculus (mouse)
  Cloning method: Restriction Enzyme; 5′ cloning site unknown (unknown if destroyed); 3′ cloning site unknown (unknown if destroyed)
Terms and licenses: Academic/Nonprofit Terms; Industry Terms: Not Available to Industry
How to cite: pRDAX-521 C-Tag GFP[2] L32 Tln1(rod) EBPF2 was a gift from Gary Lewin (Addgene plasmid # 130048 ; http://n2t.net/addgene:130048 ; RRID:Addgene_130048)
