[The description below was written by a language model from this plasmid's Addgene catalogue record and pLannotate feature annotations shown in this document.]
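Description:
pRDAX-521 C-Tag GFP[2] L32 Tln1(rod) EBPF2 is a custom-built mammalian expression plasmid of about 7.1 kb designed as a protein–protein interaction assay vector for bimolecular or trimolecular fluorescence complementation (BiFC/TriFC). It is propagated in E. coli as a high-copy plasmid through a ColE1/pUC-type origin and selected with ampicillin via the β-lactamase gene and its native promoter. No mammalian selection marker is annotated.

The expression cassette is driven by the human CMV immediate-early enhancer and promoter, followed by a chimeric β-globin/immunoglobulin intron that promotes efficient processing of the transcript. The insert is the rod region of mouse talin-1 (Tln1), annotated as a fragment of roughly 1.1 kb. The plasmid name implies that a split-GFP fragment (GFP[2]) is fused at the C-terminus through a linker (L32). These parts are not individually annotated, but an unannotated gap of about 175 nt between the Tln1 fragment and the next feature could accommodate them. Downstream, an EMCV IRES directs cap-independent translation of EBFP2 from the same transcript, so blue fluorescence marks transfected cells and reports expression independently of any reconstituted GFP signal. A second chimeric intron, a WPRE and the bovine growth hormone polyadenylation signal follow and enhance transcript stability and 3′ end formation. A short β-globin fragment, a rabbit β-globin poly(A) signal and a T3 promoter lie further downstream, apparently backbone remnants.

In use, the construct would be co-expressed with partner plasmids carrying the complementary GFP fragments fused to candidate interactors. Recovery of green fluorescence then indicates association with the talin rod. The cloning sites used for the insert are not recorded.
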