Features (pLannotate 1.2.2; 16 found; start..end, strand, type, name):
    155..532     +  enhancer       CMV enhancer: human cytomegalovirus immediate early enhancer
    534..733     +  promoter       CMV promoter: human cytomegalovirus (CMV) immediate early promoter
    872..1004    +  intron         chimeric intron: chimera between introns from human β-globin and immunoglobulin heavy chain genes
   1019..2110    +  CDS            Tln1 (fragment): TLN1_MOUSE - Also known as Tln. Experimental evidence at protein level: Swiss-Prot protein existence level 1. Probably involved in connections of major cytoskeletal structures to the plasma membrane. High molecular weight cytoskeletal protein concentrated at regions of cell-substratum contact and, in lymphocytes, at cell-cell contacts. From Mus musculus (Mouse).
   2286..2872    +  misc_feature   IRES2: internal ribosome entry site (IRES) of the encephalomyocarditis virus (EMCV)
   2873..3592    +  CDS            EBFP2: enhanced blue variant of GFP (Ai et al., 2007) mammalian codon-optimized
   3638..3770    +  intron         chimeric intron: chimera between introns from human β-globin and immunoglobulin heavy chain genes
   3779..4367    +  misc_feature   WPRE: woodchuck hepatitis virus posttranscriptional regulatory element
   4371..4387    +  misc_feature   MCS (fragment): pUC18/19 multiple cloning site
   4400..4511    +  polyA_signal   bGH poly(A) signal: bovine growth hormone polyadenylation signal
   4607..4625    -  promoter       T3 promoter: promoter for bacteriophage T3 RNA polymerase
   4684..4758    +  CDS            HBB (fragment): HBB_PONPY - Experimental evidence at transcript level: Swiss-Prot protein existence level 2. Involved in oxygen transport from the lung to the various peripheral tissues. From Pongo pygmaeus (Bornean orangutan).
   4829..4884    +  polyA_signal   β-globin poly(A) signal: rabbit β-globin polyadenylation signal (Gil and Proudfoot, 1987)
   5263..5851    -  rep_origin     ori: high-copy-number ColE1/pMB1/pBR322/pUC origin of replication
   6022..6882    -  CDS            AmpR: β-lactamase; bla; confers resistance to ampicillin, carbenicillin, and related antibiotics
   6883..6987    -  promoter       AmpR promoter: bla
>Addgene plasmid #130048 | pRDAX-521 C-Tag GFP[2] L32 Tln1(rod) EBPF2 | addgene full sequence | sequence record 270563 | Addgene NGS Result
GCCTGCCTCCAGGCCTCAATATTGGCCATTAGCCATATTATTCATTGGTTATATAGCATAAATCAATATT
GGCTATTGGCCATTGCATACGTTGTATCTATATCATAATATGTACATTTATATTGGCTCATGTCCAATAT
GACCGCCATGTTGGCATTGATTATTGACTAGTTATTAATAGTAATCAATTACGGGGTCATTAGTTCATAG
CCCATATATGGAGTTCCGCGTTACATAACTTACGGTAAATGGCCCGCCTGGCTGACCGCCCAACGACCCC
CGCCCATTGACGTCAATAATGACGTATGTTCCCATAGTAACGCCAATAGGGACTTTCCATTGACGTCAAT
GGGTGGAGTATTTACGGTAAACTGCCCACTTGGCAGTACATCAAGTGTATCATATGCCAAGTCCGCCCCC
TATTGACGTCAATGACGGTAAATGGCCCGCCTGGCATTATGCCCAGTACATGACCTTACGGGACTTTCCT
ACTTGGCAGTACATCTACGTATTAGTCATCGCTATTACCATGGTGATGCGGTTTTGGCAGTACACCAATG
GGCGTGGATAGCGGTTTGACTCACGGGGATTTCCAAGTCTCCACCCCATTGACGTCAATGGGAGTTTGTT
TTGGCACCAAAATCAACGGGACTTTCCAAAATGTCGTAATAACCCCGCCCCGTTGACGCAAATGGGCGGT
AGGCGTGTACGGTGGGAGGTCTATATAAGCAGAGCTCGTTTAGTGAACCGTCAGATCACTAGAAGCTTTA
TTGCGGTAGTTTATCACAGTTAAATTGCTAACGCAGTCAGTGCTTCTGACACAACAGTCTCGAACTTAAG
CTGCAGAAGTTGGTCGTGAGGCACTGGGCAGGTAAGTATCAAGGTTACAAGACAGGTTTAAGGAGACCAA
TAGAAACTGGGCTTGTCGAGACAGAGAAGACTCTTGCGTTTCTGATAGGCACCTATTGGTCTTACTGACA
TCCACTTTGCCTTTCTCTCCACAGGTGTCCACTCCCAGGCCACCATGGCTGTGTCTGGTATCATTGCTGA
CCTCGACACCACCATCATGTTCGCTACTGCTGGCACACTTAACCGTGAGGGTGCTGAAACTTTTGCTGAC
CACCGGGAGGGTATCTTAAAGACAGCAAAGGTTCTTGTGGAGGACACCAAGGTCCTAGTGCAGAATGCAG
CTGGGAGCCAGGAGAAGTTGGCACAAGCCGCCCAGTCCTCCGTGGCCACCATTACCCGCCTCGCTGATGT
GGTCAAGCTCGGTGCAGCCAGCCTAGGAGCCGAAGACCCTGAAACTCAGGTGGTGCTGATCAATGCAGTA
AAGGACGTAGCCAAGGCCCTGGGTGACCTCATCAGCGCTACGAAGGCTGCAGCGGGCAAAGTTGGGGATG
ACCCTGCAGTGTGGCAGCTCAAGAACTCTGCCAAGGTGATGGTGACCAATGTGACATCATTGCTCAAGAC
AGTGAAGGCTGTGGAAGATGAGGCCACCAAAGGCACACGGGCCCTAGAGGCAACCACAGAGCACATACGT
CAGGAACTGGCGGTCTTCTGTTCCCCAGAGCCACCTGCCAAGACCTCTACCCCTGAAGACTTCATCCGAA
TGACCAAGGGTATTACTATGGCAACAGCCAAAGCCGTTGCTGCTGGCAATTCCTGTCGACAGGAAGATGT
CATTGCCACAGCCAATCTGAGCCGACGGGCTATTGCGGACATGCTTCGGGCTTGCAAGGAAGCAGCTTTC
CACCCAGAAGTGGCGCCTGATGTACGGCTCCGAGCCCTGCACTATGGCCGGGAGTGTGCCAATGGTTACC
TGGAACTGCTGGACCACGTGCTGCTGACCCTTCAGAAGCCAAACCCAGACCTGAAGCAGCAGCTAACTGG
ACACTCAAAGCGGGTTGCTGGCTCTGTGACTGAGCTCATCCAGGCTGCTGAAGCCATGAAAGGAACAGAG
TGGGTGGACCCAGAGGACCCTACTGTCATTGCTGAGAATGAGCTCTTGGGAGCCGCAGCCGCCATCGAGG
CTGCAGCCAAGAAGCTGGAGCAGCTGAAGCCCAGGGCCAAACCCAAGGAGGCGGATGAGTCCTTGAACTT
TGAGGAACAAGACGTGGGTGGCGGAGGGAGCGAAGGCGGCGGATCCGGAGGGCCTGGCTCTGGCGGAGAG
GGGAGCGCTGGAGGCGGGTCAGCCGGTGGTGGGAGTGAAAAGAGGGACCACATGGTGCTGCTCGAGTACG
TCACAGCAGCTGGCATCACCGATGCCAGCTAAGAATTCAGATCCGCCCCTCTCCCTCCCCCCCCCCTAAC
GTTACTGGCCGAAGCCGCTTGGAATAAGGCCGGTGTGCGTTTGTCTATATGTTATTTTCCACCATATTGC
CGTCTTTTGGCAATGTGAGGGCCCGGAAACCTGGCCCTGTCTTCTTGACGAGCATTCCTAGGGGTCTTTC
CCCTCTCGCCAAAGGAATGCAAGGTCTGTTGAATGTCGTGAAGGAAGCAGTTCCTCTGGTAGCTTCTTGA
AGACAAACAACGTCTGTAGCGACCCTTTGCAGGCAGCGGAACCCCCCACCTGGCGACAGGTGCCTCTGCG
GCCAAAAGCCACGTGTATAAGATACACCTGCAAAGGCGGCACAACCCCAGTGCCACGTTGTGAGTTGGAT
AGTTGTGGAAAGAGTCAAATGGCTCTCCTCAAGCGTATTCAACAAGGGGCTGAAGGATGCCCAGAAGGTA
CCCCATTGTATGGGATCTGATCTGGGGCCTCGGTACACATGCTTTACATGTGTTTAGTCGAGGTTAAAAA
AACGTCTAGGCCCCCCGAACCACGGGGACGTGGTTTTCCTTTGAAAAACACGATGATAATATGGCCACAA
CCATGGTGAGCAAGGGCGAGGAGCTGTTCACCGGGGTGGTGCCCATCCTGGTCGAGCTGGACGGCGACGT
AAACGGCCACAAGTTCAGCGTGAGGGGCGAGGGCGAGGGCGATGCCACCAACGGCAAGCTGACCCTGAAG
TTCATCTGCACCACCGGCAAGCTGCCCGTGCCCTGGCCCACCCTCGTGACCACCCTGAGCCACGGCGTGC
AGTGCTTCGCCCGCTACCCCGACCACATGAAGCAGCACGACTTCTTCAAGTCCGCCATGCCCGAAGGCTA
CGTCCAGGAGCGCACCATCTTCTTCAAGGACGACGGCACCTACAAGACCCGCGCCGAGGTGAAGTTCGAG
GGCGACACCCTGGTGAACCGCATCGAGCTGAAGGGCGTCGACTTCAAGGAGGACGGCAACATCCTGGGGC
ACAAGCTGGAGTACAACTTCAACAGCCACAACATCTATATCATGGCCGTCAAGCAGAAGAACGGCATCAA
GGTGAACTTCAAGATCCGCCACAACGTGGAGGACGGCAGCGTGCAGCTCGCCGACCACTACCAGCAGAAC
ACCCCCATCGGCGACGGCCCCGTGCTGCTGCCCGACAGCCACTACCTGAGCACCCAGTCCGTGCTGAGCA
AAGACCCCAACGAGAAGCGCGATCACATGGTCCTGCTGGAGTTCCGCACCGCCGCCGGGATCACTCTCGG
CATGGACGAGCTGTACAAGTAAACCGGTGCTCGAGGTACCGATGAATAGCTAAGGTCGAGGCCGCAGGTA
AGTATCAAGGTTACAAGACAGGTTTAAGGAGACCAATAGAAACTGGGCTTGTCGAGACAGAGAAGACTCT
TGCGTTTCTGATAGGCACCTATTGGTCTTACTGACATCCACTTTGCCTTTCTCTCCACAGGTGTCGACAA
TCAACCTCTGGATTACAAAATTTGTGAAAGATTGACTGGTATTCTTAACTATGTTGCTCCTTTTACGCTA
TGTGGATACGCTGCTTTAATGCCTTTGTATCATGCTATTGCTTCCCGTATGGCTTTCATTTTCTCCTCCT
TGTATAAATCCTGGTTGCTGTCTCTTTATGAGGAGTTGTGGCCCGTTGTCAGGCAACGTGGCGTGGTGTG
CACTGTGTTTGCTGACGCAACCCCCACTGGTTGGGGCATTGCCACCACCTGTCAGCTCCTTTCCGGGACT
TTCGCTTTCCCCCTCCCTATTGCCACGGCGGAACTCATCGCCGCCTGCCTTGCCCGCTGCTGGACAGGGG
CTCGGCTGTTGGGCACTGACAATTCCGTGGTGTTGTCGGGGAAGCTGACGTCCTTTCCATGGCTGCTCGC
CTGTGTTGCCACCTGGATTCTGCGCGGGACGTCCTTCTGCTACGTCCCTTCGGCCCTCAATCCAGCGGAC
CTTCCTTCCCGCGGCCTGCTGCCGGCTCTGCGGCCTCTTCCGCGTCTTCGCCTTCGCCCTCAGACGAGTC
GGATCTCCCTTTGGGCCGCCTCCCCGCCTGGAATTCGAGCTCGGTACGATCAGCCTCGACTGTGCCTTCT
AGTTGCCAGCCATCTGTTGTTTGCCCCTCCCCCGTGCCTTCCTTGACCCTGGAAGGTGCCACTCCCACTG
TCCTTTCCTAATAAAATGAGGAAATTGCATCGCATTGTCTGAGTAGGTGTCATTCTATTCTGGGGGGTGG
GGTGGGGCAGGACAGCAAGGGGGAGGATTGGGAAGACAATAGCCCAGCTTTTGTTCCCTTTAGTGAGGGT
TAATTGCGCGCTTGGCGTAATCATGGTCATAGCTGTTTCCTGTGTGAAATTGTTATCCGCTAATTCACTC
CTCAGGTGCAGGCTGCCTATCAGAAGGTGGTGGCTGGTGTGGCCAATGCCCTGGCTCACAAATACCACTG
AGATCTTTTTCCCTCTGCCAAAAATTATGGGGACATCATGAAGCCCCTTGAGCATCTGACTTCTGGCTAA
TAAAGGAAATTTATTTTCATTGCAATAGTGTGTTGGAATTTTTTGTGTCTCTCACTCGGAAGGACATATG
GGAGGGCAAATCATTTAAAACATCAGAATGAGTATTTGGTTTAGAGTTTGGCAACATATGCCCATATGCT
GGCTGCCATGAACAAAGGTTGGCTATAAAGAGGTCATCAGTATATGAAACAGCCCCCTGCTGTCCATTCC
TTATTCCATAGAAAAGCCTTGACTTGAGGTTAGATTTTTTTTATATTTTGTTTTGTGTTATTTTTTTCTT
TAACATCCCTAAAATTTTCCTTACATGTTTTACTAGCCAGATTTTTCCTCCTCTCCTGACTACTCCCAGT
CATAGCTGTCCCTCTTCTCTTATGGAGATCGGCCGGCCGCCGGCGTCGACGCGCGCGGCCGCGGCGCGCC
GTTGCTGGCGTTTTTCCATAGGCTCCGCCCCCCTGACGAGCATCACAAAAATCGACGCTCAAGTCAGAGG
TGGCGAAACCCGACAGGACTATAAAGATACCAGGCGTTTCCCCCTGGAAGCTCCCTCGTGCGCTCTCCTG
TTCCGACCCTGCCGCTTACCGGATACCTGTCCGCCTTTCTCCCTTCGGGAAGCGTGGCGCTTTCTCATAG
CTCACGCTGTAGGTATCTCAGTTCGGTGTAGGTCGTTCGCTCCAAGCTGGGCTGTGTGCACGAACCCCCC
GTTCAGCCCGACCGCTGCGCCTTATCCGGTAACTATCGTCTTGAGTCCAACCCGGTAAGACACGACTTAT
CGCCACTGGCAGCAGCCACTGGTAACAGGATTAGCAGAGCGAGGTATGTAGGCGGTGCTACAGAGTTCTT
GAAGTGGTGGCCTAACTACGGCTACACTAGAAGAACAGTATTTGGTATCTGCGCTCTGCTGAAGCCAGTT
ACCTTCGGAAAAAGAGTTGGTAGCTCTTGATCCGGCAAACAAACCACCGCTGGTAGCGGTGGTTTTTTTG
TTTGCAAGCAGCAGATTACGCGCAGAAAAAAAGGATCTCAAGAAGATCCTTTGATCTTTTCTACGGGGTC
TGACGCTCAGTGGAACGAAAACTCACGTTAAGGGATTTTGGTCATGAGATTATCAAAAAGGATCTTCACC
TAGATCCTTTTAAATTAAAAATGAAGTTTTAAATCAATCTAAAGTATATATGAGTAAACTTGGTCTGACA
GTTACCAATGCTTAATCAGTGAGGCACCTATCTCAGCGATCTGTCTATTTCGTTCATCCATAGTTGCCTG
ACTCCCCGTCGTGTAGATAACTACGATACGGGAGGGCTTACCATCTGGCCCCAGTGCTGCAATGATACCG
CGAGACCCACGCTCACCGGCTCCAGATTTATCAGCAATAAACCAGCCAGCCGGAAGGGCCGAGCGCAGAA
GTGGTCCTGCAACTTTATCCGCCTCCATCCAGTCTATTAATTGTTGCCGGGAAGCTAGAGTAAGTAGTTC
GCCAGTTAATAGTTTGCGCAACGTTGTTGCCATTGCTACAGGCATCGTGGTGTCACGCTCGTCGTTTGGT
ATGGCTTCATTCAGCTCCGGTTCCCAACGATCAAGGCGAGTTACATGATCCCCCATGTTGTGCAAAAAAG
CGGTTAGCTCCTTCGGTCCTCCGATCGTTGTCAGAAGTAAGTTGGCCGCAGTGTTATCACTCATGGTTAT
GGCAGCACTGCATAATTCTCTTACTGTCATGCCATCCGTAAGATGCTTTTCTGTGACTGGTGAGTACTCA
ACCAAGTCATTCTGAGAATAGTGTATGCGGCGACCGAGTTGCTCTTGCCCGGCGTCAATACGGGATAATA
CCGCGCCACATAGCAGAACTTTAAAAGTGCTCATCATTGGAAAACGTTCTTCGGGGCGAAAACTCTCAAG
GATCTTACCGCTGTTGAGATCCAGTTCGATGTAACCCACTCGTGCACCCAACTGATCTTCAGCATCTTTT
ACTTTCACCAGCGTTTCTGGGTGAGCAAAAACAGGAAGGCAAAATGCCGCAAAAAAGGGAATAAGGGCGA
CACGGAAATGTTGAATACTCATACTCTTCCTTTTTCAATATTATTGAAGCATTTATCAGGGTTATTGTCT
CATGAGCGGATACATATTTGAATGTATTTAGAAAAATAAACAAATAGGGGTTCCGCGCACATTTCCCCGA
AAAGTGCCACCTGACGTCTAAGAAACCATTATTATCATGACATTAACCTATAAAAATAGGCGTATCACGA
GGCCCTTTCGTCTACGCGCGCGCCGGCGGCGCGCCGTCGACGGCCGGCCGCGGCCGC
